>Addgene plasmid #206804 | pTrc_AraC-I113-LOV | addgene full sequence | sequence record 410377 | Addgene NGS Result
GAGCCTATGGAAAAACGCCAGCAACGCGGCCTTTTTACGGTTCCTGGCCTTTTGCTGGCCTTTTGCTCAC
ATGTTCTTTCCTGCGTTATCCCCTGATTCTGTGGATAACCGTATTACCGCCTTTGAGTGAGCTGATACCG
CTCGCCGCAGCCGAACGACCGAGCGCAGCGAGTCAGTGAGCGAGGAAGCGGAAGAGCGCCACGGTGATTC
ATTCTGCTAACCAGTAAGGCAACCCCGCCAGCCTAGCCGGGTCCTCAACGACAGGAGCACGATCATGCTA
GTCATGCCCCGCGCCCACCGGAAGGAGCTGACTGGGTTGAAGGCTCTCAAGGGCATCGGTCGAGATCCCG
GTGCCTAATGAGTGAGCTAACTTACATTAATTGCGTTGCGCTCACTGCCCGCTTTCCAGTCGGGAAACCT
GTCGTGCCAGCTGCATTAATGAATCGGCCAACGCGCGGGGAGAGGCGGTTTGCGTATTGGGCGCCAGGGT
GGTTTTTCTTTTCACCAGTGACACGGGCAACAGCTGATTGCCCTTCACCGCCTGGCCCTGAGAGAGTTGC
AGCAAGCGGTCCACGCTGGTTTGCCCCAGCAGGCGAAAATCCTGTTTGATGGTGGTTAACGGCGGGATAT
AACATGAGCTGTCTTCGGTATCGTCGTATCCCACTACCGAGATATCCGCACCAACGCGCAGCCCGGACTC
GGTAATGGCGCGCATTGCGCCCAGCGCCATCTGATCGTTGGCAACCAGCATCGCAGTGGGAACGATACCC
TCATTCAGCATTTGCATGGTTTGTTGAAAACCGGACATGGCACTCCAGTCGCCTTCCCGTTCCGCTATCG
GCTGAATTTGATTGCGAGTGAGATATTTATGCCAGCCAGCCAGACGCAGACGCGCCGAGACAGAACTTAA
TGGGCCCGCTAACAGCGCGATTTGCTGGTGACCCAATGCGACCAGATGCTCCACGCCCAGTCGCGTACCG
TCTTCATGGGAGAAAATAATACTGTTGATGGGTGTCTGGTCAGAGACATCAAGAAATAACGCCGGAACAT
TAGTGCAGGCAGCTTCCACAGCAATGGCATCCTGGTCATCCAGCGGATAGTTAATGATCAGCCCACTGAC
GCGTTGCGCGAGAAGATTGTGCACCGCCGCTTTACAGGCTTCGACGCCGCTTCGTTCTACCATCGACACC
ACCACGCTGGCACCCAGTTGATCGGCGCGAGATTTAATCGCCGCGACAATTTGCGACGGCGCGTGCAGGG
CCAGACTGGAGGTGGCAACGCCAATCAGCAACGACTGTTTGCCCGCCAGTTGTTGTGCCACGCGGTTGGG
AATGTAATTCAGCTCCGCCATCGCCGCTTCCACTTTTTCCCGCGTTTTCGCAGAAACGTGGCTGGCCTGG
TTCACCACGCGGGAAACGGTCTGATAAGAGACACCGGCATACTCTGCGACATCGTATAACGTTACTGGTT
TCACATTCACCACCCTGAATTGACTCTCTTCCGGGCGCTATCATGCCATACCGCGAAAGGTTTTGCGCCA
TTCGATGGTGTCCGGGATCTCGACGCTCTCCCTTATGCGACTCCGATCCCGCAAATTTGACAATTAATCA
TCCGGCTCGTATAATGTGTGGAATTGTGAGCGGATAACAATTTCACACAAGGAGATATACCATGTCCGCG
GAAGCGCAGAACGATCCGCTGCTGCCGGGCTATAGCTTTAACGCGCATCTGGTGGCGGGCCTGACCCCGA
TTGAAGCGAACGGCTATCTGGATTTTTTTATTGATCGCCCGCTGGGCATGAAAGGCTATATTCTGAACCT
GACCATTCGCGGCCAGGGCGTGGTGAAAAACCAGGGCCGCGAATTTGTGTGCCGCCCGGGCGATATTCTG
CTGTTTCCGCCGGGCGAAATTCATCATTATGGCCGCCATCCGGAAGCGCGCGAATGGTATCATCAGTGGG
TGTATTTTCGCCCGCGCGCGTATTGGCATGAATGGCTGAACTGGCCGAGCATTAGCGGTTTAGCCACAAC
GCTGGAACGCATTGAAAAGAATTTCGTAATCACAGACCCGCGCCTTCCCGACAATCCAATTATTTTTGCG
TCCGATAGCTTCCTGCAATTAACCGAATACAGCCGCGAAGAAATTCTGGGTCGTAATTGTCGCTTCCTTC
AGGGGCCAGAGACTGACCGTGCTACGGTACGCAAAATCCGCGACGCAATCGACAATCAAACGGAAGTCAC
GGTTCAGTTGATTAACTATACGAAGAGCGGAAAAAAATTCTGGAATTTATTTCACTTGCAGCCTATGCGT
GACCAGAAGGGCGATGTCCAGTATTTCATTGGCGTTCAGCTTGATGGTACCGAGCATGTTCGCGATGCTG
CGGAGCGTGAAGGTGTAATGTTAATTAAAAAGACTGCTGAAAACATTGATGAGGCGGCCAAAGGGAGCTT
TGCGAACACCGGCTTTTTTCGCCCGGATGAAGCGCATCAGCCGCATTTTAGCGATCTGTTTGGCCAGATT
ATTAACGCGGGCCAGGGCGAAGGCCGCTATAGCGAACTGCTGGCGATTAACCTGCTGGAACAGCTGCTGC
TGCGCCGCATGGAAGCGATTAACGAAAGCCTGCATCCGCCGATGGATAACCGCGTGCGCGAAGCGTGCCA
GTATATTAGCGATCATCTGGCGGATAGCAACTTTGATATTGCGAGCGTGGCGCAGCATGTGTGCCTGAGC
CCGAGCCGCCTGAGCCATCTGTTTCGCCAGCAGCTGGGCATTAGCGTGCTGAGCTGGCGCGAAGATCAGC
GCATTAGCCAGGCGAAACTGCTGCTGAGCACCACCCGCATGCCGATTGCGACCGTGGGCCGCAACGTGGG
CTTTGATGATCAGCTGTATTTTAGCCGCGTGTTTAAAAAATGCACCGGCGCGAGCCCGAGCGAATTTCGC
GCGGGCTGCGAAGAAAAAGTGAACGATGTGGCGGTGAAACTGAGCGGTCACCATCACCATCACCATTAAG
AGAAGATTTTCAGCCTGATACAGATTAAATCAGAACGCAGAAGCGGTCTGATAAAACAGAATTTGCCTGG
CGGCAGTAGCGCGGTGGTCCCACCTGACCCCATGCCGAACTCAGAAGTGAAACGCCGTAGCGCCGATGGT
AGTGTGGGGTATCCCCATGCGAGAGTAGGGAACTGCCAGGCATCAAATAAAACGAAAGGCTCAGTCGAAA
GACTGGGCCTTTCGTTTTATCTGTTGTTTGTCGGTGAACGCTCTCCTGAGTAGGACAAATCCGCCGGGAG
CGGATTTGAACGTTGCGAAGCAACGGCCCGGAGGGTGGCGGGCAGGACGCCCGCCATAAACTGCCAGGCA
TCAAATTAAGCAGAAGGCCATCCTGACGGATGGCCTTTTCTGAAAGGAGGAACTATATATTCTCACCAAT
AAAAAACGCCCGGCGGCAACCGAGCGTTCTGAACAAATCCAGATGGAGTTCTGAGGTCATTACTGGATCT
ATCAACAGGAGTCCAAGCGAGCTCGATATCAAATTACGCCCCGCCCTGCCACTCATCGCAGTACTGTTGT
AATTCATTAAGCATTCTGCCGACATGGAAGCCATCACAAACGGCATGATGAACCTGAATCGCCAGCGGCA
TCAGCACCTTGTCGCCTTGCGTATAATATTTGCCCATGGTGAAAACGGGGGCGAAGAAGTTGTCCATATT
GGCCACGTTTAAATCAAAACTGGTGAAACTCACCCAGGGATTGGCTGAAACGAAAAACATATTCTCAATA
AACCCTTTAGGGAAATAGGCCAGGTTTTCACCGTAACACGCCACATCTTGCGAATATATGTGTAGAAACT
GCCGGAAATCGTCGTGGTATTCACTCAAGAGCGATGAAAACGTTTCAGTTTGCTCATGGAAAACGGTGTA
ACAAGGGTGAACACTATCCCATATCACCAGCTCACCGTCTTTCATTGCCATACGAAATTCCGGATGAGCA
TTCATCAGGCGGGCAAGAATGTGAATAAAGGCCGGATAAAACTTGTGCTTATTTTTCTTTACGGTCTTTA
AAAAGGCCGTAATATCCAGCTGAACGGTCTGGTTATAGGTACATTGAGCAACTGACTGAAATGCCTCAAA
ATGTTCTTTACGATGCCATTGGGATATATCAACGGTGGTATATCCAGTGATTTTTTTCTCCATTTTAGCT
TCCTTAGCTCCTGAAAATCTCGATAACTAAAAAAATACGCCCGGTAGTGATCTTATTTCATTATGGTGAA
AGTTGGAACCTCTTACGTGCCGATCAACAGTTTTATTGTTCATGACCAAAATCCCTTAACGTGAGTTTTC
GTTCCACTGAGCGTCAGACCCCGTAGAAAAGATCAAAGGATCTTCTTGAGATCCTTTTTTTCTGCGCGTA
ATCTGCTGCTTGCAAACAAAAAAACCACCGCTACCAGCGGTGGTTTGTTTGCCGGATCAAGAGCTACCAA
CTCTTTTTCCGAAGGTAACTGGCTTCAGCAGAGCGCAGATACCAAATACTGTCCTTCTAGTGTAGCCGTA
GTTAGGCCACCACTTCAAGAACTCTGTAGCACCGCCTACATACCTCGCTCTGCTAATCCTGTTACCAGTG
GCTGCTGCCAGTGGCGATAAGTCGTGTCTTACCGGGTTGGACTCAAGACGATAGTTACCGGATAAGGCGC
AGCGGTCGGGCTGAACGGGGGGTTCGTGCACACAGCCCAGCTTGGAGCGAACGACCTACACCGAACTGAG
ATACCTACAGCGTGAGCTATGAGAAAGCGCCACGCTTCCCGAAGGGAGAAAGGCGGACAGGTATCCGGTA
AGCGGCAGGGTCGGAACAGGAGAGCGCACGAGGGAGCTTCCAGGGGGAAACGCCTGGTATCTTTATAGTC
CTGTCGGGTTTCGCCACCTCTGACTTGAGCGTCGATTTTTGTGATGCTCGTCAGGGGGGCG
Features (pLannotate 1.2.2; 16 found; start..end, strand, type, name):
     61..194     +  rep_origin     RSF ori (fragment): Plasmids containing the RSF 1030 origin of replication can be propagated in E. coli cells that contain additional plasmids with compatible origins.
    279..343     -  CDS            TcR (fragment): tetracycline efflux protein; tet; confers resistance to tetracycline
    358..379     -  protein_bind   CAP binding site: CAP binding activates transcription in the presence of cAMP. E. coli catabolite activator protein
    392..1474    -  CDS            lacI: lac repressor; lacI; The lac repressor binds to the lac operator to inhibit transcription in E. coli. This inhibition can be relieved by adding lactose or isopropyl-β-D-thiogalactopyranoside (IPTG).
   1475..1552    -  promoter       lacI promoter: lacI
   1597..1626    +  promoter       trc promoter: strong E. coli promoter; hybrid between the trp and lac UV5 promoters
   1634..1650    +  protein_bind   lac operator: The lac repressor binds to the lac operator to inhibit transcription in E. coli. This inhibition can be relieved by adding lactose or isopropyl-β-D-thiogalactopyranoside (IPTG). lac repressor encoded by lacI
   2041..2358    +  CDS            miniSOG: miniSOG is a basic (constitutively fluorescent) cyan fluorescent protein published in 2011, derived from Arabidopsis thaliana. It requires the cofactor flavin for fluorescence.
   2989..3006    +  CDS            6xHis: 6xHis affinity tag
   3075..3190    +  ncRNA          5S rRNA: Accession: RF00001 - 5S ribosomal RNA
   3194..3280    +  terminator     rrnB T1 terminator: Escherichia coli rrnB; transcription terminator T1 from the E. coli rrnB gene
   3372..3399    +  terminator     rrnB T2 terminator: transcription terminator T2 from the E. coli rrnB gene
   3419..3513    -  terminator     lambda t0 terminator: transcription terminator from phage lambda
   3534..4193    -  CDS            CmR: chloramphenicol acetyltransferase; cat; confers resistance to chloramphenicol
   4194..4296    -  promoter       cat promoter: promoter of the E. coli cat gene encoding chloramphenicol acetyltransferase
   4386..13      +  rep_origin     ori (across the origin): high-copy-number ColE1/pMB1/pBR322/pUC origin of replication
