[The description below was written by a language model from this plasmid's Addgene catalogue record and pLannotate feature annotations shown in this document.]
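Description:
pTrc_AraC-I113-LOV is a 4,961 bp bacterial expression plasmid built on the pTKEI-Dest backbone for use in E. coli. It replicates from a high-copy ColE1/pUC-type origin and is selected with chloramphenicol through a cat promoter-driven chloramphenicol acetyltransferase gene followed by a lambda t0 terminator. The annotation also picks up a short RSF origin fragment and a small remnant of a tetracycline resistance gene. Both appear to be backbone leftovers rather than functional elements.

The payload is a 1,305 bp chimeric open reading frame in which the AsLOV2 photosensory domain from Avena sativa phototropin is joined to the E. coli arabinose-responsive transcription factor AraC. The name suggests the domain is inserted at or near isoleucine 113 of AraC, though the record does not spell out the junction. The fusion carries a C-terminal 6xHis tag. The automated feature table has no AraC or LOV2 entry and instead labels an internal stretch of the coding region as miniSOG. This is most likely a homology hit, since miniSOG is itself derived from a phototropin LOV2 domain, and the region almost certainly corresponds to the AsLOV2 insert.

Expression is driven by the strong hybrid trc promoter with a downstream lac operator. The plasmid also encodes lacI under its own promoter, so transcription is repressed until IPTG is added. The rrnB T1 and T2 terminators close the cassette. The associated work concerns domain insertion tolerance and allostery in proteins, so the construct is presumably used to test whether the inserted light-sensing domain allosterically switches AraC activity, giving optogenetic control of AraC-regulated transcription in bacteria.
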