Addgene plasmid #206804: pTrc_AraC-I113-LOV
Purpose: Expresses AraC-I113-LOV from a Trc promoter. For use in E. coli
Depositing lab: Dominik Niopek. Depositing organization: Universitaet Heidelberg. Publication: Dissecting the Determinants of Domain Insertion Tolerance and Allostery in Proteins. Mathony J, Aschenbrenner S, Becker P, Niopek D. Adv Sci (Weinh). 2023 Oct;10(28):e2303496. doi: 10.1002/advs.202303496. Epub 2023 Aug 10. PubMed 37562980.
Backbone
  Vector backbone: pTKEI-Dest
  Backbone size w/o insert (bp): 3656
  Total vector size (bp): 4961
  Vector type: Bacterial Expression, Synthetic Biology
Growth in bacteria
  Bacterial resistance: Chloramphenicol, 25 μg/mL
  Growth temperature: 37°C
  Growth strain: DH5alpha
  Copy number: High Copy
Gene/Insert
  Gene/Insert name: AraC-AsLOV2 fusion
  Species: E. coli, A. sativa
  Insert size (bp): 1305
  Tag / fusion protein: His-tag (C terminal on insert)
Terms and licenses: Academic/Nonprofit Terms; Industry Terms: Not Available to Industry
How to cite: pTrc_AraC-I113-LOV was a gift from Dominik Niopek (Addgene plasmid # 206804 ; http://n2t.net/addgene:206804 ; RRID:Addgene_206804)
